Addgene plasmid #222651: pUC57 mini-FLAG-HA-Regnase-3 WT
Purpose: For in vitro transcription of mouse Zc3h12c tagged with FLAG-HA at N-term
Depositing lab: Silvia Monticelli. Depositing organization: Institute for Research in Biomedicine, Switzerland. Publication: Crosstalk between Regnase-1 and -3 shapes mast cell survival and cytokine expression. Bataclan M, Leoni C, Moro SG, Pecoraro M, Wong EH, Heissmeyer V, Monticelli S. Life Sci Alliance. 2024 Jun 3;7(8):e202402784. doi: 10.26508/lsa.202402784. Print 2024 Aug. PubMed 38830770.
Backbone
  Vector backbone: pUC57-mini-ZsGreen-P2A
  Backbone manufacturer: GenScript
  Backbone size w/o insert (bp): 2283
  Total vector size (bp): 4938
  Modifications to backbone: removed ZsGreen-P2A
  Vector type: in vitro transcription
Growth in bacteria
  Bacterial resistance: Ampicillin, 100 μg/mL
  Growth temperature: 37°C
  Growth strain: NEB Stable
  Copy number: High Copy
Gene/Insert
  Gene/Insert name: Zc3h12c (alt name: Mcpip3, Reg-3)
  Species: M. musculus (mouse)
  Insert size (bp): 2655
  Entrez Gene: Zc3h12c (a.k.a. A230108E06, C230027N18Rik, mKIAA1726)
  Promoter: T7
  Tag / fusion protein: FLAG (N terminal on backbone); HA (N terminal on backbone)
  Cloning method: Restriction Enzyme; 5′ cloning site BsrGI (not destroyed); 3′ cloning site XhoI (not destroyed)
  Sequencing primers: 5′ TAATACGACTCACTATAGGG
Terms and licenses: Academic/Nonprofit Terms; Industry Terms: Not Available to Industry
How to cite: pUC57 mini-FLAG-HA-Regnase-3 WT was a gift from Silvia Monticelli (Addgene plasmid # 222651 ; http://n2t.net/addgene:222651 ; RRID:Addgene_222651)
