[The description below was written by a language model from this plasmid's Addgene catalogue record and pLannotate feature annotations shown in this document.]
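Description:
pUC57 mini-FLAG-HA-Regnase-3 WT is a small bacterial plasmid built as a template for in vitro transcription of mouse Zc3h12c (Regnase-3, also called Mcpip3). It derives from a GenScript pUC57-mini backbone that originally carried a ZsGreen-P2A cassette, which was removed. The plasmid is propagated in E. coli at high copy through a ColE1/pUC-type origin and is selected with ampicillin via the β-lactamase gene and its native bla promoter.

The payload is a single transcription unit driven by a bacteriophage T7 promoter. Downstream of the promoter sit N-terminal FLAG and HA epitope tags supplied by the backbone, followed by the wild-type Zc3h12c coding sequence, which was inserted between BsrGI and XhoI sites that both remain intact. The automated annotation detects a partial FLAG match and the Zc3h12c open reading frame, which spans the numbering origin of the circular record, but it does not call the HA tag. HA presumably lies in the short gap between FLAG and the gene, as the catalogue entry indicates. A fragment of the human β-globin polyadenylation region follows the coding sequence and forms the 3′ end of the transcript. The sequenced record is 4,804 nt, somewhat shorter than the 4,938 bp listed in the catalogue.

T7 polymerase run-off from this template yields mRNA encoding FLAG-HA-tagged Regnase-3, a protein annotated as a probable RNase that regulates target RNA levels. The associated study concerns Regnase-1 and Regnase-3 in mast cell survival and cytokine expression. The "WT" designation suggests it may serve as a reference for variant versions, although the record does not describe any.
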