Features (pLannotate 1.2.2; 7 found; start..end, strand, type, name):
   2269..2402    +  polyA_signal   β-globin poly(A) (fragment): human β-globin polyadenylation signal
   2480..3068    -  rep_origin     ori: high-copy-number ColE1/pMB1/pBR322/pUC origin of replication
   3239..4099    -  CDS            AmpR: β-lactamase; bla; confers resistance to ampicillin, carbenicillin, and related antibiotics
   4100..4204    -  promoter       AmpR promoter: bla
   4244..4262    +  promoter       T7 promoter: promoter for bacteriophage T7 RNA polymerase
   4326..4346    +  CDS            FLAG (fragment): FLAG® epitope tag, followed by an enterokinase cleavage site
   4404..2251    +  CDS            Zc3h12c (across the origin): ZC12C_MOUSE - Also known as Kiaa1726. Experimental evidence at protein level: Swiss-Prot protein existence level 1. May function as RNase and regulate the levels of target RNA species. From Mus musculus (Mouse).
>Addgene plasmid #222651 | pUC57 mini-FLAG-HA-Regnase-3 WT | addgene full sequence | sequence record 448255 | Addgene NGS Result
CAGTGACATTTTGCAAGACTTTAAACCAGAAGAGTCCCAGACTCCATCTAAGGAAGTGAAGAAACCCCCT
GATGTGGTTCGAGAATACCAAACAAAACTGGAGTTTGCACTTAAGTTAGGTTATTCTGAAGAACAGGTCC
AGCTTGTGCTAAACAAACTTGGTACTGATGCTTTAATCAATGATATATTGGGAGAACTTGTCAAACTTGG
AAATAAAAGTGAAGCCGATCAAACAGTTAGTACTATTAACAGCGTAATGCGAGAAACCTCATCCCTGGAG
TCTCAGAGGTCTGAATCTCCAATGCAAGAGGTTGTAGTAGATGACGGTGAGAATCTGAGACCAGTAGTTA
TTGATGGCAGCAATGTGGCAATGAGCCACGGAAACAAAGAAGTATTCTCGTGCCGAGGAATAAAATTGGC
GGTGGATTGGTTTTTGGAAAGAGGCCATAAAGATATCACGGTCTTTGTTCCTGCTTGGAGAAAAGAACAG
TCCCGCCCTGACGCCCTCATCACAGATCAGGAAATTTTACGTAAACTAGAGAAGGAAAAAATCCTGGTAT
TCACACCATCACGGCGTGTCCAGGGCAGGCGAGTGGTGTGCTATGATGACAGATTCATCGTGAAGCTGGC
TTTTGAGTCCGATGGTATAATTGTGTCCAATGATAACTACAGAGATTTGGCAAATGAGAAACCAGAATGG
AAGAAGTTCATAGATGAGCGGTTATTGATGTATTCCTTTGTCAATGACAAGTTCATGCCCCCAGATGACC
CTCTTGGCAGACATGGCCCAAGTCTGGATAATTTTCTGAGGAAGAAACCCATTGTTCCTGAGCACAAAAA
GCAGCCTTGTCCCTATGGAAAGAAGTGTACGTATGGACACAAGTGCAAATACTACCACCCAGAAAGGGGC
AGTCAGCCTCAGCGGTCAGTGGCTGATGAACTTCGTGCCATGTCTAGAAACACAGCAGCCAAAACTACAA
ATGAAGGGGGACTGGTGAAAAGCAACAGTGTTCCTTGCAGCACCAAGGCAGACAGCACTTCGGATGTTAA
ACGCGGTGCTCCAAAGAGGCAGTCAGACCCAAGCATAAGGACTCACGTCTACCAAGACATAGAGGAGAAG
CTTCCCACCAAAAACAAGTTGGAAACCAGGTCTGTACCTTCCTTAGTTAGTATCCCGGCCACTTCTACTG
CAAAACCCCAAAGCACTACACCTTTAAGCAATGGCCTTCCATCTGGAGTTCATTTCCCACCTCAGGATCA
AAGACCACAGGGACAATACCCTCCAATGATGATGGCAACCAAAAATCATGGAACGCCAATGCCTTATGAA
CAGTATCCAAAATGTGACTCCCCTGTTGACGTTGGATATTATTCCATGTTGAATGCATATTCTAATCTGA
GTATCTCAGGCCCCCGAAGTCCTGAAAGGCGTTTCTCACTAGACACTGATTACAGAGTAAACTCTGTGGC
TTCAGACTGCAGCAGTGAAGGGAGCATGAGTTGTGGGAGCAGCGACTCCTACGTGGGGTACAATGACCGC
TCCTATGTCAGCTCTCCTGACCCACAGCTGGAAGAGAGTCTCAAGTGTCAGCACATGCACCCCCACAGCC
GCCTTAATTCCCAGCCCTTCCTGCAGAATTTCCACGATCCCTTAACCAGAGTCCAGAGTTACAGTCACGA
AGAACCAAAGTTCCATCCCAAGCGTCCTCTTCCACACTTGGCTATGCATCTGCAGCACCCTGCCGTGGGT
GCCCGCTCCAGCTGTCCTGGCGATTACCCCTCCCCACCAAGTTCAGCACATTCGAAGGCACCACACCTAG
GGAGGTCCTTAGTGGCCACGAGAATAGACAGCATTTCTGATTCCCGACTCTATGATAGTTCTCCTTCAAG
ACAAAGAAAGCCTTATTCTCGCCAGGAAGGCCTAGGAAGCTGGGGTAGGCCAAGCTATGGGCTGGAAGCA
TATGGCTATCGGCAGACGTACTCCTTACCCGATAATTCCACGCCCCCATGCTATGAGTCGATCACCTTCC
AGAGCCTGCCTGAGCAGCAGGAACCCACCTGGAGAATCCCCTACTGTGGAATGCCACACGATCCTCCAAG
GTACCAGGACAACCGAGAGAAGATTTTTATCAATTTGTGTAACATCTTCCCCCCTGACCTTGTGAGGCTC
GTCATGAAAAGGAATCCTCATATGACGGATGCCCAGCAGCTCGCCGCAGCCATCTTAGTGGAGAAATCGC
AGCTGGGTTACTGAGCGGCCGCCTCGAGGCTCGCTTTCTTGCTGTCCAATTTCTATTAAAGGTTCCTTTG
TTCCCTAAGTCCAACTACTAAACTGGGGGATATTATGAAGGGCCTTGAGCATCTGGATTCTGCCTAATAA
AAAACATTTATTTTCATTGCAAACTAGTATCGGAAAGAACATGTGAGCAAAAGGCCAGCAAAAGGCCAGG
AACCGTAAAAAGGCCGCGTTGCTGGCGTTTTTCCATAGGCTCCGCCCCCCTGACGAGCATCACAAAAATC
GACGCTCAAGTCAGAGGTGGCGAAACCCGACAGGACTATAAAGATACCAGGCGTTTCCCCCTGGAAGCTC
CCTCGTGCGCTCTCCTGTTCCGACCCTGCCGCTTACCGGATACCTGTCCGCCTTTCTCCCTTCGGGAAGC
GTGGCGCTTTCTCATAGCTCACGCTGTAGGTATCTCAGTTCGGTGTAGGTCGTTCGCTCCAAGCTGGGCT
GTGTGCACGAACCCCCCGTTCAGCCCGACCGCTGCGCCTTATCCGGTAACTATCGTCTTGAGTCCAACCC
GGTAAGACACGACTTATCGCCACTGGCAGCAGCCACTGGTAACAGGATTAGCAGAGCGAGGTATGTAGGC
GGTGCTACAGAGTTCTTGAAGTGGTGGCCTAACTACGGCTACACTAGAAGAACAGTATTTGGTATCTGCG
CTCTGCTGAAGCCAGTTACCTTCGGAAAAAGAGTTGGTAGCTCTTGATCCGGCAAACAAACCACCGCTGG
TAGCGGTGGTTTTTTTGTTTGCAAGCAGCAGATTACGCGCAGAAAAAAAGGATCTCAAGAAGATCCTTTG
ATCTTTTCTACGGGGTCTGACGCTCAGTGGAACGAAAACTCACGTTAAGGGATTTTGGTCATGAGATTAT
CAAAAAGGATCTTCACCTAGATCCTTTTAAATTAAAAATGAAGTTTTAAATCAATCTAAAGTATATATGA
GTAAACTTGGTCTGACAGTTACCAATGCTTAATCAGTGAGGCACCTATCTCAGCGATCTGTCTATTTCGT
TCATCCATAGTTGCCTGACTCCCCGTCGTGTAGATAACTACGATACGGGAGGGCTTACCATCTGGCCCCA
GTGCTGCAATGATACCGCGAGACCCACGCTCACCGGCTCCAGATTTATCAGCAATAAACCAGCCAGCCGG
AAGGGCCGAGCGCAGAAGTGGTCCTGCAACTTTATCCGCCTCCATCCAGTCTATTAATTGTTGCCGGGAA
GCTAGAGTAAGTAGTTCGCCAGTTAATAGTTTGCGCAACGTTGTTGCCATTGCTACAGGCATCGTGGTGT
CACGCTCGTCGTTTGGTATGGCTTCATTCAGCTCCGGTTCCCAACGATCAAGGCGAGTTACATGATCCCC
CATGTTGTGCAAAAAAGCGGTTAGCTCCTTCGGTCCTCCGATCGTTGTCAGAAGTAAGTTGGCCGCAGTG
TTATCACTCATGGTTATGGCAGCACTGCATAATTCTCTTACTGTCATGCCATCCGTAAGATGCTTTTCTG
TGACTGGTGAGTACTCAACCAAGTCATTCTGAGAATAGTGTATGCGGCGACCGAGTTGCTCTTGCCCGGC
GTCAATACGGGATAATACCGCGCCACATAGCAGAACTTTAAAAGTGCTCATCATTGGAAAACGTTCTTCG
GGGCGAAAACTCTCAAGGATCTTACCGCTGTTGAGATCCAGTTCGATGTAACCCACTCGTGCACCCAACT
GATCTTCAGCATCTTTTACTTTCACCAGCGTTTCTGGGTGAGCAAAAACAGGAAGGCAAAATGCCGCAAA
AAAGGGAATAAGGGCGACACGGAAATGTTGAATACTCATACTCTTCCTTTTTCAATATTATTGAAGCATT
TATCAGGGTTATTGTCTCATGAGCGGATACATATTTGAATGTATTTAGAAAAATAAACAAATAGGGGTTC
CGCGCACATTTCCCCGAAAAGTGCCACCTGACGTCCCAATGATTAATACGACTCACTATAGGGATCGATA
CATTTGCTTCTGACACAACTGTGTTCACTAGCAACCTCAAACAGACACCATGGACTACAAGGACGACGAT
GACAAGCTCGATGGAGGATACCCCTACGACGTGCCCGACTACGCCGGCTCCTCCGGCTGTACAATGGCTG
CGGAGAAGACATTGCAGGAATACGGGGTGCTTTGCATTCAAGAATACAGGAAAAGCAGCAAAGTGGAGTC
AAGTGCACGGAACAGCTTCATGGGCCTGAAGGATCACCTGGGGCATGATCTTGGCCATCTTTATATGGAG
AGCACTGACCCACAGATGAGTGCAGCTGTGCCTTGGCCTATGGTAGAGAAACCAACAATGGATACAGTCA
ATTCGGGGAAGGAAGGAAAAGGGGTGTCAGAAGAGAATGTGAGCTCCGGCGACTCTGAGGGAAGCACGAG
TTCTGATCATGAGTCAGAACAACTGAGTAGCCTTTCGGTAGAGCCATGCTCATTAACCAAGACTCACAGA
CAGCTATGTCGCTCTCCCTGCTTAGAGCCTCGCCTACTGAAACA
